>Addgene plasmid #111586 | pAAV-CWB-cyan pre-eGRASP(p30) | depositor full sequence | sequence record 209572 | pAAV-CWB-cyan pre-eGRASP(p30) sequence 5504 bps
CCTGCAGGCAGCTGCGCGCTCGCTCGCTCACTGAGGCCGCCCGGGCAAAGCCCGGGCGTCGGGCGACCTT
TGGTCGCCCGGCCTCAGTGAGCGAGCGAGCGCGCAGAGAGGGAGTGGCCAACTCCATCACTAGGGGTTCC
TGCGGCCGCAGATGCTGCACACTTGTGGACTAAGTTTGTTCGCATCCCCTTCTCCAACCCCCTCAGTACA
TCACCCTGGGGGAACAGGGTCCACTTGCTCCTGGGCCCACACAGTCCTGCAGTATTGTGTATATAAGGCC
AGGGCAAAGAGGAGCAGGTTTTAAAGTGAAAGGCAGGCAGGTGTTGGGGAGGCAGTTACCGGGGCAACGG
GAACAGGGCGTTTCGGAGGTGGTTGCCATGGGGACCTGGATGCTGACGAAGGCTCGCGAGGCTGTGAGCA
GCCACAGTGCCCTGCTCAGAAGCCCCAAGCTCGTCAGTCAAGCCGGTTCTCCGTTTGCACTCAGGAGCAC
GGGCAGGCGAGTGGCCCCTAGTTCTGGGGGCAGCGTGAAAAGACGGTATCGATAAGCTTGATTCGAGCTA
GCCACCATGGAGACCGACACCCTCCTGCTATGGGTGCTGCTGCTCTGGGTGCCCGGCAGCACCGGCGACG
CACCGGTCGGAGGCAGCAAGGGCGAGGAGCTGTTCACCGGGGTGGTGCCCATCCTGGTCGAGCTGGACGG
CGACGTAAACGGCCACAAGTTCAGCGTGAGGGGCGAGGGCGAGGGCGATGCCACCATCGGCAAGCTGACC
CTGAAGTTCATCTGCACCACCGGCAAGCTGCCCGTGCCCTGGCCCACCCTCGTGACCACCCTGAGCTGGG
GCGTGCAGTGCTTCGCCCGCTACCCCGACCACATGAAGCGGCACGACTTCTTCAAGTCCGCCATGCCCGA
AGGCTACGTCCAGGAGCGCACCATCTCCTTCAAGGACGACGGCAAGTACAAGACCCGCGCCGTGGTGAAG
TTCGAGGGCGACACCCTGGTGAACCGCATCGAGCTGAAGGGCACCGACTTCAAGGAGGACGGCAACATCC
TGGGGCACAAGCTGGAGTACAACTTCAACAGCGGCAACGTCTATATCACCGCCGACAAGCAGAAGAACGG
CATCAAGGCCAACTTCACCGTGCGCCACAACGTGGAGGACGGCAGCGTGCAGCTCGCCGACCACTACCAG
CAGAACACCCCCATCGGCGACGGCCCCGTGCTGCTGCCCGACAACCACTACCTGAGCACCCAGAGCGTGC
TGAGCAAAGACCCCAACGAGAAGACCGGTGGATCTGGAGGCAGTGGCGGATCTAGAGCTCCTACAAAGCC
TCCACCACTGCCACCTGGAGGAGGTTCCGGAGGCGGAAGCGGTACCGAAGTGCCTTCCTCTATGACAACT
GAGTCGACAGCCACTGCCATGCAGTCCGAGATGTCCACCTCAATCATGGAGACCACCACAACCCTGGCTA
CCAGCACAGCTCGACGAGGAAAGCCCCCCACAAAGGAGCCTATCAGCCAGACCACGGATGATATCCTTGT
GGCCTCGGCAGAGTGTCCCAGCGACGATGAGGACATTGACCCCTGTGAGCCGAGCTCAGGTGGGTTAGCC
AACCCCACCCGAGTGGGCGGCCGCGAACCATACCCAGGCTCGGCAGAGGTGATCCGGGAGTCTAGCAGTA
CCACTGGCATGGTGGTGGGGATTGTCGCAGCAGCAGCTCTGTGCATCCTCATCCTCCTCTATGCCATGTA
CAAGTACAGAAACCGGGATGAAGGCTCATATCACGTGGATGAGAGTCGAAACTACATCAGTAACTCAGCA
CAGTCCAATGGGGCTGTGGTCAAGGAGAAGCAGCCCAGCAGTGCGAAAAGCGCCAACAAAAACAAGAAGA
ACAAGGATAAGGAGTATTATGTCTGAATTCCTGCAGCCCCGATAATCAACCTCTGGATTACAAAATTTGT
GAAAGATTGACTGGTATTCTTAACTATGTTGCTCCTTTTACGCTATGTGGATACGCTGCTTTAATGCCTT
TGTATCATGCTATTGCTTCCCGTATGGCTTTCATTTTCTCCTCCTTGTATAAATCCTGGTTGCTGTCTCT
TTATGAGGAGTTGTGGCCCGTTGTCAGGCAACGTGGCGTGGTGTGCACTGTGTTTGCTGACGCAACCCCC
ACTGGTTGGGGCATTGCCACCACCTGTCAGCTCCTTTCCGGGACTTTCGCTTTCCCCCTCCCTATTGCCA
CGGCGGAACTCATCGCCGCCTGCCTTGCCCGCTGCTGGACAGGGGCTCGGCTGTTGGGCACTGACAATTC
CGTGGTGTTGTCGGGGAAATCATCGTCCTTTCCTTGGCTGCTCGCCTGTGTTGCCACCTGGATTCTGCGC
GGGACGTCCTTCTGCTACGTCCCTTCGGCCCTCAATCCAGCGGACCTTCCTTCCCGCGGCCTGCTGCCGG
CTCTGCGGCCTCTTCCGCGTCTTCGCCTTCGCCCTCAGACGAGTCGGATCTCCCTTTGGGCCGCCTCCCC
GCATCGGGGGGATCCTGTGCCTTCTAGTTGCCAGCCATCTGTTGTTTGCCCCTCCCCCGTGCCTTCCTTG
ACCCTGGAAGGTGCCACTCCCACTGTCCTTTCCTAATAAAATGAGGAAATTGCATCGCATTGTCTGAGTA
GGTGTCATTCTATTCTGGGGGGTGGGGTGGGGCAGGACAGCAAGGGGGAGGATTGGGAAGACAATAGCAG
GCATGCTGGGGATGCGGTGGGCTCTATGGCGGCCGCAGGAACCCCTAGTGATGGAGTTGGCCACTCCCTC
TCTGCGCGCTCGCTCGCTCACTGAGGCCGGGCGACCAAAGGTCGCCCGACGCCCGGGCTTTGCCCGGGCG
GCCTCAGTGAGCGAGCGAGCGCGCAGCTGCCTGCAGGGGCGCCTGATGCGGTATTTTCTCCTTACGCATC
TGTGCGGTATTTCACACCGCATA
[142 nt withheld, positions 2964-3105]
C
[141 nt withheld, positions 3107-3247]
CCTTTGACGTTGGAGTCCACGTTCTTT
[37 nt withheld, positions 3275-3311]
ACCCTATCTCGGGCTATTCTTTTGATTTATAAGGGATTTTGCCGATTTCGGCCTATTGGTTAAAAAATGA
GCTGATTTAACAAAAATTTAACGCGAATTTTAACAAAATATTAACGTTTACAATTTTATGGTGCACTCTC
AGTACAATCTGCTCTGATGCCGCATAGTTAAGCCAGCCCCGACACCCGCCAACACCCGCTGACGCGCCCT
GACGGGCTTGTCTGCTCCCGGCATCCGCTTACAGACAAGCTGTGACCGTCTCCGGGAGCTGCATGTGTCA
GAGGTTTTCACCGTCATCACCGAAACGCGCGAGACGAAAGGGCCTCGTGATACGCCTATTTTTATAGGTT
AATGTCATGATAATAATGGTTTCTTAGACGTCAGGTGGCACTTTTCGGGGAAATGTGCGCGGAACCCCTA
TTTGTTTATTTTTCTAAATACATTCAAATATGTATCCGCTCATGAGACAATAACCCTGATAAATGCTTCA
ATAATATTGAAAAAGGAAGAGTATGAGTATTCAACATTTCCGTGTCGCCCTTATTCCCTTTTTTGCGGCA
TTTTGCCTTCCTGTTTTTGCTCACCCAGAAACGCTGGTGAAAGTAAAAGATGCTGAAGATCAGTTGGGTG
CACGAGTGGGTTACATCGAACTGGATCTCAACAGCGGTAAGATCCTTGAGAGTTTTCGCCCCGAAGAACG
TTTTCCAATGATGAGCACTTTTAAAGTTCTGCTATGTGGCGCGGTATTATCCCGTATTGACGCCGGGCAA
GAGCAACTCGGTCGCCGCATACACTATTCTCAGAATGACTTGGTTGAGTACTCACCAGTCACAGAAAAGC
ATCTTACGGATGGCATGACAGTAAGAGAATTATGCAGTGCTGCCATAACCATGAGTGATAACACTGCGGC
CAACTTACTTCTGACAACGATCGGAGGACCGAAGGAGCTAACCGCTTTTTTGCACAACATGGGGGATCAT
GTAACTCGCCTTGATCGTTGGGAACCGGAGCTGAATGAAGCCATACCAAACGACGAGCGTGACACCACGA
TGCCTGTAGCAATGGCAACAACGTTGCGCAAACTATTAACTGGCGAACTACTTACTCTAGCTTCCCGGCA
ACAATTAATAGACTGGATGGAGGCGGATAAAGTTGCAGGACCACTTCTGCGCTCGGCCCTTCCGGCTGGC
TGGTTTATTGCTGATAAATCTGGAGCCGGTGAGCGTGGGTCTCGCGGTATCATTGCAGCACTGGGGCCAG
ATGGTAAGCCCTCCCGTATCGTAGTTATCTACACGACGGGGAGTCAGGCAACTATGGATGAACGAAATAG
ACAGATCGCTGAGATAGGTGCCTCACTGATTAAGCATTGGTAACTGTCAGACCAAGTTTACTCATATATA
CTTTAGATTGATTTAAAACTTCATTTTTAATTTAAAAGGATCTAGGTGAAGATCCTTTTTGATAATCTCA
TGACCAAAATCCCTTAACGTGAGTTTTCGTTCCACTGAGCGTCAGACCCCGTAGAAAAGATCAAAGGATC
TTCTTGAGATCCTTTTTTTCTGCGCGTAATCTGCTGCTTGCAAACAAAAAAACCACCGCTACCAGCGGTG
GTTTGTTTGCCGGATCAAGAGCTACCAACTCTTTTTCCGAAGGTAACTGGCTTCAGCAGAGCGCAGATAC
CAAATACTGTCCTTCTAGTGTAGCCGTAGTTAGGCCACCACTTCAAGAACTCTGTAGCACCGCCTACATA
CCTCGCTCTGCTAATCCTGTTACCAGTGGCTGCTGCCAGTGGCGATAAGTCGTGTCTTACCGGGTTGGAC
TCAAGACGATAGTTACCGGATAAGGCGCAGCGGTCGGGCTGAACGGGGGGTTCGTGCACACAGCCCAGCT
TGGAGCGAACGACCTACACCGAACTGAGATACCTACAGCGTGAGCTATGAGAAAGCGCCACGCTTCCCGA
AGGGAGAAAGGCGGACAGGTATCCGGTAAGCGGCAGGGTCGGAACAGGAGAGCGCACGAGGGAGCTTCCA
GGGGGAAACGCCTGGTATCTTTATAGTCCTGTCGGGTTTCGCCACCTCTGACTTGAGCGTCGATTTTTGT
GATGCTCGTCAGGGGGGCGGAGCCTATGGAAAAACGCCAGCAACGCGGCCTTTTTACGGTTCCTGGCCTT
TTGCTGGCCTTTTGCTCACATGT
Features (pLannotate 1.2.2; 16 found; start..end, strand, type, name):
      1..141     -  repeat_region  AAV2 ITR: inverted terminal repeat of adeno-associated virus serotype 2 inverted
    160..524     +  promoter       CaMKII promoter (fragment): promoter for the mouse calcium/calmodulin-dependent kinase II α subunit
    532..552     -  misc_feature   MCS (fragment): pBluescript multiple cloning site
    567..629     +  CDS            KV3A6_MOUSE (fragment): Experimental evidence at protein level: Swiss-Prot protein existence level 1. From Mus musculus (Mouse).
    645..1283    +  CDS            Trp-less GFP (fragment): Trp-less GFP is a fluorescent protein published in 2012, derived from Aequorea victoria.
   1377..1913    +  CDS            Nrxn1 (fragment): NRX1B_MOUSE - Experimental evidence at protein level: Swiss-Prot protein existence level 1. Neuronal cell surface protein that may be involved in cell recognition and cell adhesion by forming intracellular junctions through binding to neuroligins. May play a role in formation or maintenance of synaptic junctions. May mediate intracellular signaling. May play a role in angiogenesis (By similarity). From Mus musculus (Mouse).
   1934..2522    +  misc_feature   WPRE: woodchuck hepatitis virus posttranscriptional regulatory element
   2535..2759    +  polyA_signal   bGH poly(A) signal: bovine growth hormone polyadenylation signal
   2767..2907    +  repeat_region  AAV2 ITR: inverted terminal repeat of adeno-associated virus serotype 2 inverted
   2912..2963    -  misc_feature   bom (fragment): basis of mobility region from pBR322
   2982..3362    +  rep_origin     M13 ori (sequence partly withheld): M13 bacteriophage origin of replication; arrow indicates direction of (+) strand synthesis
   3438..3487    -  misc_feature   bom (fragment): basis of mobility region from pBR322
   3589..3624    -  CDS            rop (fragment): Rop protein, which maintains plasmids at low copy number; rop
   3719..3823    +  promoter       AmpR promoter: bla
   3824..4684    +  CDS            AmpR: β-lactamase; bla; confers resistance to ampicillin, carbenicillin, and related antibiotics
   4855..5443    +  rep_origin     ori: high-copy-number ColE1/pMB1/pBR322/pUC origin of replication
