>Addgene plasmid #111586 | pAAV-CWB-cyan pre-eGRASP(p30) | addgene full sequence | sequence record 212237 | Addgene NGS Result
CACTGAGGCCGCCCGGGCGTCGGGCGACCTTTGGTCGCCCGGCCTCAGTGAGCGAGCGAGCGCGCAGAGA
GGGAGTGGCCAACTCCATCACTAGGGGTTCCTGCGGCCGCAGATGCTGCACACTTGTGGACTAAGTTTGT
TCGCATCCCCTTCTCCAACCCCCTCAGTACATCACCCTGGGGGAACAGGGTCCACTTGCTCCTGGGCCCA
CACAGTCCTGCAGTATTGTGTATATAAGGCCAGGGCAAAGAGGAGCAGGTTTTAAAGTGAAAGGCAGGCA
GGTGTTGGGGAGGCAGTTACCGGGGCAACGGGAACAGGGCGTTTCGGAGGTGGTTGCCATGGGGACCTGG
ATGCTGACGAAGGCTCGCGAGGCTGTGAGCAGCCACAGTGCCCTGCTCAGAAGCCCCAAGCTCGTCAGTC
AAGCCGGTTCTCCGTTTGCACTCAGGAGCACGGGCAGGCGAGTGGCCCCTAGTTCTGGGGGCAGCGTGAA
AAGACGGTATCGATAAGCTTGATTCGAGCTAGCCACCATGGAGACCGACACCCTCCTGCTATGGGTGCTG
CTGCTCTGGGTGCCCGGCAGCACCGGCGACGCACCGGTCGGAGGCAGCAAGGGCGAGGAGCTGTTCACCG
GGGTGGTGCCCATCCTGGTCGAGCTGGACGGCGACGTAAACGGCCACAAGTTCAGCGTGAGGGGCGAGGG
CGAGGGCGATGCCACCATCGGCAAGCTGACCCTGAAGTTCATCTGCACCACCGGCAAGCTGCCCGTGCCC
TGGCCCACCCTCGTGACCACCCTGAGCTGGGGCGTGCAGTGCTTCGCCCGCTACCCCGACCACATGAAGC
GGCACGACTTCTTCAAGTCCGCCATGCCCGAAGGCTACGTCCAGGAGCGCACCATCTCCTTCAAGGACGA
CGGCAAGTACAAGACCCGCGCCGTGGTGAAGTTCGAGGGCGACACCCTGGTGAACCGCATCGAGCTGAAG
GGCACCGACTTCAAGGAGGACGGCAACATCCTGGGGCACAAGCTGGAGTACAACTTCAACAGCGGCAACG
TCTATATCACCGCCGACAAGCAGAAGAACGGCATCAAGGCCAACTTCACCGTGCGCCACAACGTGGAGGA
CGGCAGCGTGCAGCTCGCCGACCACTACCAGCAGAACACCCCCATCGGCGACGGCCCCGTGCTGCTGCCC
GACAACCACTACCTGAGCACCCAGAGCGTGCTGAGCAAAGACCCCAACGAGAAGACCGGTGGATCTGGAG
GCAGTGGCGGATCTAGAGCTCCTACAAAGCCTCCACCACTGCCACCTGGAGGAGGTTCCGGAGGCGGAAG
CGGTACCGAAGTGCCTTCCTCTATGACAACTGAGTCGACAGCCACTGCCATGCAGTCCGAGATGTCCACC
TCAATCATGGAGACCACCACAACCCTGGCTACCAGCACAGCTCGACGAGGAAAGCCCCCCACAAAGGAGC
CTATCAGCCAGACCACGGATGATATCCTTGTGGCCTCGGCAGAGTGTCCCAGCGACGATGAGGACATTGA
CCCCTGTGAGCCGAGCTCAGGTGGGTTAGCCAACCCCACCCGAGTGGGCGGCCGCGAACCATACCCAGGC
TCGGCAGAGGTGATCCGGGAGTCTAGCAGTACCACTGGCATGGTGGTGGGGATTGTCGCAGCAGCAGCTC
TGTGCATCCTCATCCTCCTCTATGCCATGTACAAGTACAGAAACCGGGATGAAGGCTCATATCACGTGGA
TGAGAGTCGAAACTACATCAGTAACTCAGCACAGTCCAATGGGGCTGTGGTCAAGGAGAAGCAGCCCAGC
AGTGCGAAAAGCGCCAACAAAAACAAGAAGAACAAGGATAAGGAGTATTATGTCTGAATTCCTGCAGCCC
CGATAATCAACCTCTGGATTACAAAATTTGTGAAAGATTGACTGGTATTCTTAACTATGTTGCTCCTTTT
ACGCTATGTGGATACGCTGCTTTAATGCCTTTGTATCATGCTATTGCTTCCCGTATGGCTTTCATTTTCT
CCTCCTTGTATAAATCCTGGTTGCTGTCTCTTTATGAGGAGTTGTGGCCCGTTGTCAGGCAACGTGGCGT
GGTGTGCACTGTGTTTGCTGACGCAACCCCCACTGGTTGGGGCATTGCCACCACCTGTCAGCTCCTTTCC
GGGACTTTCGCTTTCCCCCTCCCTATTGCCACGGCGGAACTCATCGCCGCCTGCCTTGCCCGCTGCTGGA
CAGGGGCTCGGCTGTTGGGCACTGACAATTCCGTGGTGTTGTCGGGGAAATCATCGTCCTTTCCTTGGCT
GCTCGCCTGTGTTGCCACCTGGATTCTGCGCGGGACGTCCTTCTGCTACGTCCCTTCGGCCCTCAATCCA
GCGGACCTTCCTTCCCGCGGCCTGCTGCCGGCTCTGCGGCCTCTTCCGCGTCTTCGCCTTCGCCCTCAGA
CGAGTCGGATCTCCCTTTGGGCCGCCTCCCCGCATCGGGGGGATCCTGTGCCTTCTAGTTGCCAGCCATC
TGTTGTTTGCCCCTCCCCCGTGCCTTCCTTGACCCTGGAAGGTGCCACTCCCACTGTCCTTTCCTAATAA
AATGAGGAAATTGCATCGCATTGTCTGAGTAGGTGTCATTCTATTCTGGGGGGTGGGGTGGGGCAGGACA
GCAAGGGGGAGGATTGGGAAGACAATAGCAGGCATGCTGGGGATGCGGTGGGCTCTATGGCGGCCGCAGG
AACCCCTAGTGATGGAGTTGGCCACTCCCTCTCTGCGCGCTCGCTCGCTCACTGAGGCCGGGCGACCAAA
GGTCGCCCGACGCCCGGGCTTTGCCCGGGCGGCCTCAGTGAGCGAGCGAGCGCGCAGCTGCCTGCAGGGG
CGCCTGATGCGGTATTTTCTCCTTACGCATCTGTGCGGTATTTCACACCGCATA
[95 nt withheld, positions 2925-3019]
T
[46 nt withheld, positions 3021-3066]
C
[141 nt withheld, positions 3068-3208]
CCTTTGACGTTGGAGTCCACGTTCTTT
[37 nt withheld, positions 3236-3272]
ACTCTATCTCGGGCTATTCTTTTGATTTATAAGGGATTTTGCCGATTTCGGTCTATTGGTTAAAAAATGA
GCTGATTTAACAAAAATTTAACGCGAATTTTAACAAAATATTAACGTTTACAATTTTATGGTGCACTCTC
AGTACAATCTGCTCTGATGCCGCATAGTTAAGCCAGCCCCGACACCCGCCAACACCCGCTGACGCGCCCT
GACGGGCTTGTCTGCTCCCGGCATCCGCTTACAGACAAGCTGTGACCGTCTCCGGGAGCTGCATGTGTCA
GAGGTTTTCACCGTCATCACCGAAACGCGCGAGACGAAAGGGCCTCGTGATACGCCTATTTTTATAGGTT
AATGTCATGATAATAATGGTTTCTTAGACGTCAGGTGGCACTTTTCGGGGAAATGTGCGCGGAACCCCTA
TTTGTTTATTTTTCTAAATACATTCAAATATGTATCCGCTCATGAGACAATAACCCTGATAAATGCTTCA
ATAATATTGAAAAAGGAAGAGTATGAGTATTCAACATTTCCGTGTCGCCCTTATTCCCTTTTTTGCGGCA
TTTTGCCTTCCTGTTTTTGCTCACCCAGAAACGCTGGTGAAAGTAAAAGATGCTGAAGATCAGTTGGGTG
CACGAGTGGGTTACATCGAACTGGATCTCAACAGCGGTAAGATCCTTGAGAGTTTTCGCCCCGAAGAACG
TTTTCCAATGATGAGCACTTTTAAAGTTCTGCTATGTGGCGCGGTATTATCCCGTATTGACGCCGGGCAA
GAGCAACTCGGTCGCCGCATACACTATTCTCAGAATGACTTGGTTGAGTACTCACCAGTCACAGAAAAGC
ATCTTACGGATGGCATGACAGTAAGAGAATTATGCAGTGCTGCCATAACCATGAGTGATAACACTGCGGC
CAACTTACTTCTGACAACGATCGGAGGACCGAAGGAGCTAACCGCTTTTTTGCACAACATGGGGGATCAT
GTAACTCGCCTTGATCGTTGGGAACCGGAGCTGAATGAAGCCATACCAAACGACGAGCGTGACACCACGA
TGCCTGTAGCAATGGCAACAACGTTGCGCAAACTATTAACTGGCGAACTACTTACTCTAGCTTCCCGGCA
ACAATTAATAGACTGGATGGAGGCGGATAAAGTTGCAGGACCACTTCTGCGCTCGGCCCTTCCGGCTGGC
TGGTTTATTGCTGATAAATCTGGAGCCGGTGAGCGTGGGTCTCGCGGTATCATTGCAGCACTGGGGCCAG
ATGGTAAGCCCTCCCGTATCGTAGTTATCTACACGACGGGGAGTCAGGCAACTATGGATGAACGAAATAG
ACAGATCGCTGAGATAGGTGCCTCACTGATTAAGCATTGGTAACTGTCAGACCAAGTTTACTCATATATA
CTTTAGATTGATTTAAAACTTCATTTTTAATTTAAAAGGATCTAGGTGAAGATCCTTTTTGATAATCTCA
TGACCAAAATCCCTTAACGTGAGTTTTCGTTCCACTGAGCGTCAGACCCCGTAGAAAAGATCAAAGGATC
TTCTTGAGATCCTTTTTTTCTGCGCGTAATCTGCTGCTTGCAAACAAAAAAACCACCGCTACCAGCGGTG
GTTTGTTTGCCGGATCAAGAGCTACCAACTCTTTTTCCGAAGGTAACTGGCTTCAGCAGAGCGCAGATAC
CAAATACTGTTCTTCTAGTGTAGCCGTAGTTAGGCCACCACTTCAAGAACTCTGTAGCACCGCCTACATA
CCTCGCTCTGCTAATCCTGTTACCAGTGGCTGCTGCCAGTGGCGATAAGTCGTGTCTTACCGGGTTGGAC
TCAAGACGATAGTTACCGGATAAGGCGCAGCGGTCGGGCTGAACGGGGGGTTCGTGCACACAGCCCAGCT
TGGAGCGAACGACCTACACCGAACTGAGATACCTACAGCGTGAGCTATGAGAAAGCGCCACGCTTCCCGA
AGGGAGAAAGGCGGACAGGTATCCGGTAAGCGGCAGGGTCGGAACAGGAGAGCGCACGAGGGAGCTTCCA
GGGGGAAACGCCTGGTATCTTTATAGTCCTGTCGGGTTTCGCCACCTCTGACTTGAGCGTCGATTTTTGT
GATGCTCGTCAGGGGGGCGGAGCCTATGGAAAAACGCCAGCAACGCGGCCTTTTTACGGTTCCTGGCCTT
TTGCTGGCCTTTTGCTCACATGTCCTGCAGGCAGCTGCGCGCTCGCTCGCT
Features (pLannotate 1.2.2; 17 found; start..end, strand, type, name):
     11..102     -  repeat_region  AAV2 ITR (fragment): inverted terminal repeat of adeno-associated virus serotype 2 inverted
    121..485     +  promoter       CaMKII promoter (fragment): promoter for the mouse calcium/calmodulin-dependent kinase II α subunit
    493..513     -  misc_feature   MCS (fragment): pBluescript multiple cloning site
    528..590     +  CDS            KV3A6_MOUSE (fragment): Experimental evidence at protein level: Swiss-Prot protein existence level 1. From Mus musculus (Mouse).
    606..1244    +  CDS            Trp-less GFP (fragment): Trp-less GFP is a fluorescent protein published in 2012, derived from Aequorea victoria.
   1338..1874    +  CDS            Nrxn1 (fragment): NRX1B_MOUSE - Experimental evidence at protein level: Swiss-Prot protein existence level 1. Neuronal cell surface protein that may be involved in cell recognition and cell adhesion by forming intracellular junctions through binding to neuroligins. May play a role in formation or maintenance of synaptic junctions. May mediate intracellular signaling. May play a role in angiogenesis (By similarity). From Mus musculus (Mouse).
   1895..2483    +  misc_feature   WPRE: woodchuck hepatitis virus posttranscriptional regulatory element
   2496..2720    +  polyA_signal   bGH poly(A) signal: bovine growth hormone polyadenylation signal
   2728..2868    +  repeat_region  AAV2 ITR: inverted terminal repeat of adeno-associated virus serotype 2 inverted
   2873..2924    -  misc_feature   bom (fragment): basis of mobility region from pBR322
   2943..3398    +  rep_origin     f1 ori (sequence partly withheld): f1 bacteriophage origin of replication; arrow indicates direction of (+) strand synthesis
   3399..3448    -  misc_feature   bom (fragment): basis of mobility region from pBR322
   3550..3585    -  CDS            rop (fragment): Rop protein, which maintains plasmids at low copy number; rop
   3680..3784    +  promoter       AmpR promoter: bla
   3785..4645    +  CDS            AmpR: β-lactamase; bla; confers resistance to ampicillin, carbenicillin, and related antibiotics
   4816..5404    +  rep_origin     ori: high-copy-number ColE1/pMB1/pBR322/pUC origin of replication
   5477..11      +  repeat_region  AAV2 ITR (fragment) (across the origin): inverted terminal repeat of adeno-associated virus serotype 2 inverted
