[The description below was written by a language model from this plasmid's Addgene catalogue record and pLannotate feature annotations shown in this document.]
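Description:
pAAV-CWB-cyan pre-eGRASP(p30) is an adeno-associated virus transfer plasmid of about 5.5 kb, built on a pAAV backbone, for expressing the presynaptic half of a cyan split-fluorescent-protein synapse label in neurons. The expression cassette lies between two AAV2 inverted terminal repeats, which allow the intervening DNA to be replicated and packaged into recombinant AAV particles when helper functions are supplied. Outside the ITRs, the plasmid carries a high-copy ColE1/pUC-type origin, an f1/M13 phage origin, and a β-lactamase gene with its own promoter for ampicillin selection in bacteria. The record lists a recombination-tolerant growth strain, which is consistent with the known instability of ITRs. The sequencing-derived record is 11 nt shorter than the depositor sequence, and its upstream ITR is annotated only as fragments.

The roughly 1.35 kb insert, cloned between NheI and EcoRI sites, is driven by a short (about 365 bp) fragment of the mouse CaMKIIα promoter, which favours expression in excitatory forebrain neurons. Annotation of the open reading frame shows an N-terminal segment matching a mouse immunoglobulin kappa chain, most likely serving as a secretion signal. This is followed by a GFP-derived fragment, corresponding to the large split-GFP portion carrying the cyan-shifting changes, and then a portion of mouse neurexin-1β that anchors the fusion at the presynaptic membrane. The "p30" in the name is not defined in the record and no corresponding feature is annotated. A WPRE and a bovine growth hormone polyadenylation signal follow the coding sequence to boost transcript stability and expression. In the eGRASP approach, fluorescence is reconstituted only where this presynaptic component meets a complementary postsynaptic partner. The associated study used this to map synaptic connections between defined neuronal populations, including engram cells.
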