Addgene plasmid #111586: pAAV-CWB-cyan pre-eGRASP(p30)
Purpose: An AAV vector that expresses cyan pre-eGRASP(p30) under the CaMKIIa promoter.
Depositing lab: Bong-Kiun Kaang. Depositing organization: Seoul National University. Publication: Interregional synaptic maps among engram cells underlie memory formation. Choi JH, Sim SE, Kim JI, Choi DI, Oh J, Ye S, Lee J, Kim T, Ko HG, Lim CS, Kaang BK. Science. 2018 Apr 27;360(6387):430-435. doi: 10.1126/science.aas9204. PubMed 29700265.
Backbone
  Vector backbone: pAAV
  Backbone size w/o insert (bp): 4154
  Total vector size (bp): 5504
  Vector type: AAV
Growth in bacteria
  Bacterial resistance: Ampicillin, 100 μg/mL
  Growth temperature: 37°C
  Growth strain: NEB Stable
  Copy number: Unknown
Gene/Insert
  Gene/Insert name: cyan pre-eGRASP(p30)
  Insert size (bp): 1350
  Promoter: CaMKIIa
  Cloning method: Restriction Enzyme; 5′ cloning site NheI (not destroyed); 3′ cloning site EcoRI (not destroyed)
  Sequencing primers: 5′ None; 3′ None
Terms and licenses: Academic/Nonprofit Terms; Industry Terms: Not Available to Industry
How to cite: pAAV-CWB-cyan pre-eGRASP(p30) was a gift from Bong-Kiun Kaang (Addgene plasmid # 111586 ; http://n2t.net/addgene:111586 ; RRID:Addgene_111586)
